>Addgene plasmid #196244 | pRM053 His-TEV-Cas9 triNLS 0C | addgene full sequence | sequence record 414476 | Addgene NGS Result
TTGAGATCCTTTTTTTCTGCGCGTAATCTGCTGCTTGCAAACAAAAAAACCACCGCTACCAGCGGTGGTT
TGTTTGCCGGATCAAGAGCTACCAACTCTTTTTCCGAAGGTAACTGGCTTCAGCAGAGCGCAGATACCAA
ATACTGTCCTTCTAGTGTAGCCGTAGTTAGGCCACCACTTCAAGAACTCTGTAGCACCGCCTACATACCT
CGCTCTGCTAATCCTGTTACCAGTGGCTGCTGCCAGTGGCGATAAGTCGTGTCTTACCGGGTTGGACTCA
AGACGATAGTTACCGGATAAGGCGCAGCGGTCGGGCTGAACGGGGGGTTCGTGCACACAGCCCAGCTTGG
AGCGAACGACCTACACCGAACTGAGATACCTACAGCGTGAGCTATGAGAAAGCGCCACGCTTCCCGAAGG
GAGAAAGGCGGACAGGTATCCGGTAAGCGGCAGGGTCGGAACAGGAGAGCGCACGAGGGAGCTTCCAGGG
GGAAACGCCTGGTATCTTTATAGTCCTGTCGGGTTTCGCCACCTCTGACTTGAGCGTCGATTTTTGTGAT
GCTCGTCAGGGGGGCGGAGCCTATGGAAAAACGCCAGCAACGCGGCCTTTTTACGGTTCCTGGCCTTTTG
CTGGCCTTTTGCTCACATGTTCTTTCCTGCGTTATCCCCTGATTCTGTGGATAACCGTATTACCGCCTTT
GAGTGAGCTGATACCGCTCGCCGCAGCCGAACGACCGAGCGCAGCGAGTCAGTGAGCGAGGAAGCGGAAG
AGCGCCTGATGCGGTATTTTCTCCTTACGCATCTGTGCGGTATTTCACACCGCAATGGTGCACTCTCAGT
ACAATCTGCTCTGATGCCGCATAGTTAAGCCAGTATACACTCCGCTATCGCTACGTGACTGGGTCATGGC
TGCGCCCCGACACCCGCCAACACCCGCTGACGCGCCCTGACGGGCTTGTCTGCTCCCGGCATCCGCTTAC
AGACAAGCTGTGACCGTCTCCGGGAGCTGCATGTGTCAGAGGTTTTCACCGTCATCACCGAAACGCGCGA
GGCAGCTGCGGTAAAGCTCATCAGCGTGGTCGTGAAGCGATTCACAGATGTCTGCCTGTTCATCCGCGTC
CAGCTCGTTGAGTTTCTCCAGAAGCGTTAATGTCTGGCTTCTGATAAAGCGGGCCATGTTAAGGGCGGTT
TTTTCCTGTTTGGTCACTGATGCCTCCGTGTAAGGGGGATTTCTGTTCATGGGGGTAATGATACCGATGA
AACGAGAGAGGATGCTCACGATACGGGTTACTGATGATGAACATGCCCGGTTACTGGAACGTTGTGAGGG
TAAACAACTGGCGGTATGGATGCGGCGGGACCAGAGAAAAATCACTCAGGGTCAATGCCAGCGCTTCGTT
AATACAGATGTAGGTGTTCCACAGGGTAGCCAGCAGCATCCTGCGATGCAGATCCGGAACATAATGGTGC
AGGGCGCTGACTTCCGCGTTTCCAGACTTTACGAAACACGGAAACCGAAGACCATTCATGTTGTTGCTCA
GGTCGCAGACGTTTTGCAGCAGCAGTCGCTTCACGTTCGCTCGCGTATCGGTGATTCATTCTGCTAACCA
GTAAGGCAACCCCGCCAGCCTAGCCGGGTCCTCAACGACAGGAGCACGATCATGCGCACCCGTGGCCAGG
ACCCAACGCTGCCCGAGATGCGCCGCGTGCGGCTGCTGGAGATGGCGGACGCGATGGATATGTTCTGCCA
AGGGTTGGTTTGCGCATTCACAGTTCTCCGCAAGAATTGATTGGCTCCAATTCTTGGAGTGGTGAATCCG
TTAGCGAGGTGCCGCCGGCTTCCATTCAGGTCGAGGTGGCCCGGCTCCATGCACCGCGACGCAACGCGGG
GAGGCAGACAAGGTATAGGGCGGCGCCTACAATCCATGCCAACCCGTTCCATGTGCTCGCCGAGGCGGCA
TAAATCGCCGTGACGATCAGCGGTCCAATGATCGAAGTTAGGCTGGTAAGAGCCGCGAGCGATCCTTGAA
GCTGTCCCTGATGGTCGTCATCTACCTGCCTGGACAGCATGGCCTGCAACGCGGGCATCCCGATGCCGCC
GGAAGCGAGAAGAATCATAATGGGGAAGGCCATCCAGCCTCGCGTCGCGAACGCCAGCAAGACGTAGCCC
AGCGCGTCGGCCGCCATGCCGGCGATAATGGCCTGCTTCTCGCCGAAACGTTTGGTGGCGGGACCAGTGA
CGAAGGCTTGAGCGAGGGCGTGCAAGATTCCGAATACCGCAAGCGACAGGCCGATCATCGTCGCGCTCCA
GCGAAAGCGGTCCTCGCCGAAAATGACCCAGAGCGCTGCCGGCACCTGTCCTACGAGTTGCATGATAAAG
AAGACAGTCATAAGTGCGGCGACGATAGTCATGCCCCGCGCCCACCGGAAGGAGCTGACTGGGTTGAAGG
CTCTCAAGGGCATCGGTCGACGCTCTCCCTTATGCGACTCCTGCATTAGGAAGCAGCCCAGTAGTAGGTT
GAGGCCGTTGAGCACCGCCGCCGCAAGGAATGGTGCATGCAAGGAGATGGCGCCCAACAGTCCCCCGGCC
ACGGGGCCTGCCACCATACCCACGCCGAAACAAGCGCTCATGAGCCCGAAGTGGCGAGCCCGATCTTCCC
CATCGGTGATGTCGGCGATATAGGCGCCAGCAACCGCACCTGTGGCGCCGGTGATGCCGGCCACGATGCG
TCCGGCGTAGAGGATCGAGATCTCGATCCCGCGAAATTAATACGACTCACTATAGGGAGACCACAACGGT
TTCCCTCTAGTGCCGGCTCCGGAGAGCTCTTTAATTAAGCGGCCGCCCTGCAGGACTCGAGTTCTAGAAA
TAATTTTGTTTAACTTTAAGAAGGAGATATACATATGAAATCTTCTCACCATCACCATCACCATGAGGAA
AACCTGTACTTCCAATCCCGCGCCGCTCCGGCAGCTAAGAAAAAGAAACTGGATAATGCCACCAGCGACA
AGAAGTACAGCATCGGCCTGGACATCGGCACCAACTCTGTGGGCTGGGCCGTGATCACCGACGAGTACAA
GGTGCCCAGCAAGAAATTCAAGGTGCTGGGCAACACCGACCGGCACAGCATCAAGAAGAACCTGATCGGC
GCCCTGCTGTTCGACAGCGGAGAAACAGCCGAGGCCACCCGGCTGAAGAGAACCGCCAGAAGAAGATACA
CCAGACGGAAGAACCGGATCAGCTATCTGCAAGAGATCTTCAGCAACGAGATGGCCAAGGTGGACGACAG
CTTCTTCCACAGACTGGAAGAGTCCTTCCTGGTGGAAGAGGATAAGAAGCACGAGCGGCACCCCATCTTC
GGCAACATCGTGGACGAGGTGGCCTACCACGAGAAGTACCCCACCATCTACCACCTGAGAAAGAAACTGG
TGGACAGCACCGACAAGGCCGACCTGCGGCTGATCTATCTGGCCCTGGCCCACATGATCAAGTTCCGGGG
CCACTTCCTGATCGAGGGCGACCTGAACCCCGACAACAGCGACGTGGACAAGCTGTTCATCCAGCTGGTG
CAGACCTACAACCAGCTGTTCGAGGAAAACCCCATCAACGCCAGCGGCGTGGACGCCAAGGCCATCCTGT
CTGCCAGACTGAGCAAGAGCAGACGGCTGGAAAATCTGATCGCCCAGCTGCCCGGCGAGAAGAAGAATGG
CCTGTTCGGCAACCTGATTGCCCTGAGCCTGGGCCTGACCCCCAACTTCAAGAGCAACTTCGACCTGGCC
GAGGATGCCAAACTGCAGCTGAGCAAGGACACCTACGACGACGACCTGGACAACCTGCTGGCCCAGATCG
GCGACCAGTACGCCGACCTGTTTCTGGCCGCCAAGAACCTGTCCGACGCCATCCTGCTGAGCGACATCCT
GAGAGTGAACACCGAGATCACCAAGGCCCCCCTGAGCGCCTCTATGATCAAGAGATACGACGAGCACCAC
CAGGACCTGACCCTGCTGAAAGCTCTCGTGCGGCAGCAGCTGCCTGAGAAGTACAAAGAGATTTTCTTCG
ACCAGAGCAAGAACGGCTACGCCGGCTACATCGATGGCGGAGCCAGCCAGGAAGAGTTCTACAAGTTCAT
CAAGCCCATCCTGGAAAAGATGGACGGCACCGAGGAACTGCTCGTGAAGCTGAACAGAGAGGACCTGCTG
CGGAAGCAGCGGACCTTCGACAACGGCAGCATCCCCCACCAGATCCACCTGGGAGAGCTGCACGCCATTC
TGCGGCGGCAGGAAGATTTTTACCCATTCCTGAAGGACAACCGGGAAAAGATCGAGAAGATCCTGACCTT
CCGCATCCCCTACTACGTGGGCCCTCTGGCCAGGGGAAACAGCAGATTCGCCTGGATGACCAGAAAGAGC
GAGGAAACCATCACCCCCTGGAACTTCGAGGAAGTGGTGGACAAGGGCGCCAGCGCCCAGAGCTTCATCG
AGCGGATGACCAACTTCGATAAGAACCTGCCCAACGAGAAGGTGCTGCCCAAGCACAGCCTGCTGTACGA
GTACTTCACCGTGTACAACGAGCTGACCAAAGTGAAATACGTGACCGAGGGAATGAGAAAGCCCGCCTTC
CTGAGCGGCGAGCAGAAAAAAGCCATCGTGGACCTGCTGTTCAAGACCAACCGGAAAGTGACCGTGAAGC
AGCTGAAAGAGGACTACTTCAAGAAAATCGAGTCCTTCGACTCCGTGGAAATCTCCGGCGTGGAAGATCG
GTTCAACGCCTCCCTGGGCACATACCACGATCTGCTGAAAATTATCAAGGACAAGGACTTCCTGGACAAT
GAGGAAAACGAGGACATTCTGGAAGATATCGTGCTGACCCTGACACTGTTTGAGGACAGAGAGATGATCG
AGGAACGGCTGAAAACCTATGCCCACCTGTTCGACGACAAAGTGATGAAGCAGCTGAAGCGGCGGAGATA
CACCGGCTGGGGCAGGCTGAGCCGGAAGCTGATCAACGGCATCCGGGACAAGCAGTCCGGCAAGACAATC
CTGGATTTCCTGAAGTCCGACGGCTTCGCCAACAGAAACTTCATGCAGCTGATCCACGACGACAGCCTGA
CCTTTAAAGAGGACATCCAGAAAGCCCAGGTGTCCGGCCAGGGCGATAGCCTGCACGAGCACATTGCCAA
TCTGGCCGGCAGCCCCGCCATTAAGAAGGGCATCCTGCAGACAGTGAAGGTGGTGGACGAGCTCGTGAAA
GTGATGGGCCGGCACAAGCCCGAGAACATCGTGATCGAAATGGCCAGAGAGAACCAGACCACCCAGAAGG
GACAGAAGAACAGCCGCGAGAGAATGAAGCGGATCGAAGAGGGCATCAAAGAGCTGGGCAGCCAGATCCT
GAAAGAACACCCCGTGGAAAACACCCAGCTGCAGAACGAGAAGCTGTACCTGTACTACCTGCAGAATGGG
CGGGATATGTACGTGGACCAGGAACTGGACATCAACCGGCTGTCCGACTACGATGTGGACCATATCGTGC
CTCAGAGCTTTCTGAAGGACGACTCCATCGATAACAAAGTGCTGACTCGGAGCGACAAGAACCGGGGCAA
GAGCGACAACGTGCCCTCCGAAGAGGTCGTGAAGAAGATGAAGAACTACTGGCGCCAGCTGCTGAATGCC
AAGCTGATTACCCAGAGGAAGTTCGACAATCTGACCAAGGCCGAGAGAGGCGGCCTGAGCGAACTGGATA
AGGCCGGCTTCATCAAGAGACAGCTGGTGGAAACCCGGCAGATCACAAAGCACGTGGCACAGATCCTGGA
CTCCCGGATGAACACTAAGTACGACGAGAACGACAAACTGATCCGGGAAGTGAAAGTGATCACCCTGAAG
TCCAAGCTGGTGTCCGATTTCCGGAAGGATTTCCAGTTTTACAAAGTGCGCGAGATCAACAACTACCACC
ACGCCCACGACGCCTACCTGAACGCCGTCGTGGGAACCGCCCTGATCAAAAAGTACCCTAAGCTGGAAAG
CGAGTTCGTGTACGGCGACTACAAGGTGTACGACGTGCGGAAGATGATCGCCAAGAGCGAGCAGGAAATC
GGCAAGGCTACCGCCAAGTACTTCTTCTACAGCAACATCATGAACTTTTTCAAGACCGAGATTACCCTGG
CCAACGGCGAGATCCGGAAGCGGCCTCTGATCGAGACAAACGGCGAAACAGGCGAGATCGTGTGGGATAA
GGGCCGGGACTTTGCCACCGTGCGGAAAGTGCTGTCTATGCCCCAAGTGAATATCGTGAAAAAGACCGAG
GTGCAGACAGGCGGCTTCAGCAAAGAGTCTATCCTGCCCAAGAGGAACAGCGACAAGCTGATCGCCAGAA
AGAAGGACTGGGACCCTAAGAAGTACGGCGGCTTCGACAGCCCCACCGTGGCCTATTCTGTGCTGGTGGT
GGCCAAAGTGGAAAAGGGCAAGTCCAAGAAACTGAAGAGTGTGAAAGAGCTGCTGGGGATCACCATCATG
GAAAGAAGCAGCTTCGAGAAGAATCCCATCGACTTTCTGGAAGCCAAGGGCTACAAAGAAGTGAAAAAGG
ACCTGATCATCAAGCTGCCTAAGTACTCCCTGTTCGAGCTGGAAAACGGCCGGAAGAGAATGCTGGCCTC
TGCCGGCGAACTGCAGAAGGGAAACGAACTGGCCCTGCCCTCCAAATATGTGAACTTCCTGTACCTGGCC
AGCCACTATGAGAAGCTGAAGGGCTCCCCCGAGGATAATGAGCAGAAACAGCTGTTTGTGGAACAGCACA
AACACTACCTGGACGAGATCATCGAGCAGATCAGCGAGTTCTCCAAGAGAGTGATCCTGGCCGACGCTAA
TCTGGACAAGGTGCTGAGCGCCTACAACAAGCACAGAGACAAGCCTATCAGAGAGCAGGCCGAGAATATC
ATCAACCTGTTTACCCTGACCAATCTGGGAGCCCCTGCCGCCTTCAAGTACTTTGACACCACCATCGACC
GGAAGAGGTACACCAGCACCAAAGAGGTGCTGGACGCCACCCTGATCCACCAGAGCATCACCGGCCTGTA
CGAGACACGGATCGACCTGTCTCAGCTGGGAGGCGACGCCTATCCCTATGACGTGCCCGATTATGCCAGC
CTGGGCAGCGGCTCCCCCAAGAAAAAACGCAAGGTGGACGGCAGCGGAAGCAAAAGGCCGGCGGCCACGA
AAAAGGCCGGCCAGGCAAAAAAGAAAAAGCTCGAGTGACATTGGAAGTGGATAACGGATCCGCGATCGCG
GCGCGCCACCTGGTGGCCGGCCGGTACCACGCGTGCGCGCTGATCCGGCTGCTAACAAAGCCCGAAAGGA
AGCTGAGTTGGCTGCTGCCACCGCTGAGCAATAACTAGCATAACCCCTTGGGGCCTCTAAACGGGTCTTG
AGGGGTTTTTTGCTGAAAGGAGGAACTATATCCGGATATCCACAGGACGGGTGTGGTCGCCATGATCGCG
TAGTCGATAGTGGCTCCAAGTAGCGAAGCGAGCAGGACTGGGCGGCGGCCAAAGCGGTCGGACAGTGCTC
CGAGAACGGGTGCGCATAGAAATTGCATCAACGCATATAGCGCTAGCAGCACGCCATAGTGACTGGCGAT
GCTGTCGGAATGGACGATATCCCGCAAGAGGCCCGGCAGTACCGGCATAACCAAGCCTATGCCTACAGCA
TCCAGGGTGACGGTGCCGAGGATGACGATGAGCGCATTGTTAGATTTCATACACGGTGCCTGACTGCGTT
AGCAATTTAACTGTGATAAACTACCGCATTAAAGCTTATCGATGATAAGCTGTCAAACATGAGAATTCTT
GAAGACGAAAGGGCCTCGTGATACGCCTATTTTTATAGGTTAATGTCATGATAATAATGGTTTCTTAGAC
GTCAGGTGGCACTTTTCGGGGAAATGTGCGCGGAACCCCTATTTGTTTATTTTTCTAAATACATTCAAAT
ATGTATCCGCTCATGAGACAATAACCCTGATAAATGCTTCAATAACATTGAAAAAGGAAGAGTATGAGTA
TTCAACATTTCCGTGTCGCCCTTATTCCCTTTTTTGCGGCATTTTGCCTTCCTGTTTTTGCTCACCCAGA
AACGCTGGTGAAAGTAAAAGATGCTGAAGATCAGTTGGGTGCACGAGTGGGTTACATCGAACTGGATCTC
AACAGCGGTAAGATCCTTGAGAGTTTTCGCCCCGAAGAACGTTTTCCAATGATGAGCACTTTTAAAGTTC
TGCTATGTGGCGCGGTATTATCCCGTGTTGACGCCGGGCAAGAGCAACTCGGTCGCCGCATACACTATTC
TCAGAATGACTTGGTTGAGTACTCACCAGTCACAGAAAAGCATCTTACGGATGGCATGACAGTAAGAGAA
TTATGCAGTGCTGCCATAACCATGAGTGATAACACTGCGGCCAACTTACTTCTGACAACGATCGGAGGAC
CGAAGGAGCTAACCGCTTTTTTGCACAACATGGGGGATCATGTAACTCGCCTTGATCGTTGGGAACCGGA
GCTGAATGAAGCCATACCAAACGACGAGCGTGACACCACGATGCCTGCAGCAATGGCAACAACGTTGCGC
AAACTATTAACTGGCGAACTACTTACTCTAGCTTCCCGGCAACAATTAATAGACTGGATGGAGGCGGATA
AAGTTGCAGGACCACTTCTGCGCTCGGCCCTTCCGGCTGGCTGGTTTATTGCTGATAAATCTGGAGCCGG
TGAGCGTGGGTCTCGCGGTATCATTGCAGCACTGGGGCCAGATGGTAAGCCCTCCCGTATCGTAGTTATC
TACACGACGGGGAGTCAGGCAACTATGGATGAACGAAATAGACAGATCGCTGAGATAGGTGCCTCACTGA
TTAAGCATTGGTAACTGTCAGACCAAGTTTACTCATATATACTTTAGATTGATTTAAAACTTCATTTTTA
ATTTAAAAGGATCTAGGTGAAGATCCTTTTTGATAATCTCATGACCAAAATCCCTTAACGTGAGTTTTCG
TTCCACTGAGCGTCAGACCCCGTAGAAAAGATCAAAGGATCTTC
Features (pLannotate 1.2.2; 17 found; start..end, strand, type, name):
      1..589     +  rep_origin     ori: high-copy-number ColE1/pMB1/pBR322/pUC origin of replication
    775..914     -  misc_feature   bom: basis of mobility region from pBR322
   1016..1207    -  CDS            rop: Rop protein, which maintains plasmids at low copy number; rop
   1224..1604    +  CDS            YPB1_ECOLX: Protein predicted: Swiss-Prot protein existence level 4. From Escherichia coli.
   1846..2746    -  CDS            TcR (fragment): tetracycline efflux protein; tet; confers resistance to tetracycline
   2768..2786    +  promoter       T7 promoter: promoter for bacteriophage T7 RNA polymerase
   2875..2897    +  RBS            RBS: efficient ribosome binding site from bacteriophage T7 gene 10 (Olins and Rangwala, 1989)
   2917..2934    +  CDS            6xHis: 6xHis affinity tag
   2938..2954    +  CDS            TEV site (fragment): tobacco etch virus (TEV) protease recognition and cleavage site
   3007..7107    +  CDS            Cas9: Cas9 (Csn1) endonuclease from the Streptococcus pyogenes Type II CRISPR/Cas system generates RNA-guided double strand breaks in DNA
   7192..7239    +  CDS            nucleoplasmin NLS: bipartite nuclear localization signal from nucleoplasmin
   7328..7377    +  CDS            SET1 (fragment): solubility-enhancement tag derived from T7 phage gene 10B
   7385..7432    +  terminator     T7 terminator: transcription terminator for bacteriophage T7 RNA polymerase
   7458..7750    -  CDS            TcR (fragment): tetracycline efflux protein; tet; confers resistance to tetracycline
   7798..7826    -  promoter       tet promoter: E. coli promoter for tetracycline efflux protein gene
   7939..8043    +  promoter       AmpR promoter: bla
   8044..8904    +  CDS            AmpR: β-lactamase; bla; confers resistance to ampicillin, carbenicillin, and related antibiotics
