[The description below was written by a language model from this plasmid's Addgene catalogue record and pLannotate feature annotations shown in this document.]
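Description:
pRM053 His-TEV-Cas9 triNLS 0C is a roughly 9.1 kb bacterial expression plasmid for producing recombinant Streptococcus pyogenes Cas9 in E. coli. It is built on pEC-K-MBP, a custom pET-type backbone from which the maltose-binding protein fusion partner has been removed. The plasmid replicates from a ColE1/pMB1-family origin and carries the pBR322-derived bom and rop elements. The record lists it as high copy, although rop normally moderates copy number. Selection is with ampicillin through the bla gene and its own promoter. The two tetracycline-resistance fragments flanking the expression cassette, together with the tet promoter, are remnants of the pBR322 lineage interrupted by the cassette and are not a functional marker.

The expression cassette is driven by a T7 promoter with the phage gene 10 ribosome binding site and ends at a T7 terminator, so it requires a host supplying T7 RNA polymerase. The open reading frame begins with a His6 affinity tag and a TEV protease site, which allow purification and subsequent tag removal. This is followed by an N-terminal NLS, a mammalian codon-optimized Cas9, and C-terminal HA, SV40 NLS and nucleoplasmin NLS elements. Of these, the feature table annotates only the nucleoplasmin signal. A short SET1-like annotation just upstream of the terminator is probably a match to backbone sequence rather than a deliberate tag.

Both native cysteines (positions 80 and 574) are changed to serine, giving a cysteine-free enzyme. The depositor also notes an unintended H1311N substitution in the PAM-interacting domain. It lies at a solvent-exposed position and is not expected to affect function. The purified NLS-rich protein is intended for genome editing, and the associated work concerns peptide-mediated delivery of CRISPR enzymes into primary human lymphocytes.
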