Addgene plasmid #196244: pRM053 His-TEV-Cas9 triNLS 0C
Purpose: Expression of NLS-rich Cas9 (0 Cys residues, mammalian codon optimized)
Depositing lab: Ross Wilson. Depositing organization: University of California, Berkeley. Publication: Peptide-mediated delivery of CRISPR enzymes for the efficient editing of primary human lymphocytes. Foss DV, Muldoon JJ, Nguyen DN, Carr D, Sahu SU, Hunsinger JM, Wyman SK, Krishnappa N, Mendonsa R, Schanzer EV, Shy BR, Vykunta VS, Allain V, Li Z, Marson A, Eyquem J, Wilson RC. Nat Biomed Eng. 2023 May;7(5):647-660. doi: 10.1038/s41551-023-01032-2. Epub 2023 Apr 25. PubMed 37147433.
Backbone
  Vector backbone: pEC-K-MBP
  Backbone manufacturer: pET-based custom vector
  Backbone size w/o insert (bp): 6400
  Total vector size (bp): 9073
  Modifications to backbone: MBP removed
  Vector type: Bacterial Expression, CRISPR
Growth in bacteria
  Bacterial resistance: Ampicillin, 100 μg/mL
  Growth temperature: 37°C
  Growth strain: DH5alpha
  Copy number: High Copy
Gene/Insert
  Gene/Insert name: Cas9 (alt name: Cas9-0C-triNLS)
  Species: Streptococcus pyogenes
  Insert size (bp): 4102
  Mutation: Cys at positions 80 and 574 have been mutated to Ser
  Tag / fusion protein: His6 (N terminal on backbone) (N terminal on insert); HA (C terminal on insert); SV40 (C terminal on insert); Nucleoplasmin (C terminal on insert); NLS (N terminal on insert)
  Cloning method: Ligation Independent Cloning
  Sequencing primers: 5′ T7 promoter; 3′ T7 terminator
Resource information
  A portion of this plasmid was derived from a plasmid made by: pMJ806 was a gift from Jennifer Doudna (Addgene plasmid # 39312 ; http://n2t.net/addgene:39312 ; RRID:Addgene_39312)
Terms and licenses: Academic/Nonprofit Terms; Industry Terms: Not Available to Industry
Depositor comments: This submission's cysteine-free triNLS Cas9 construct bears an unexpected and unintentional point mutation in the Cas9 sequence, H1311N, that was not identified until after deposition. Analysis of the Cas9 structure suggests that this mutation is unlikely to impact enzyme function or properties. H1311 is located in the PAM-interacting domain (PID), a relatively rigid part of the Cas9 structure. In the Cas9 crystal structure (PDB ID 4UN3), the side chain of H1311 is solvent exposed and does not interact with other Cas9 amino acids or bound nucleic acid. Substitution of histidine with asparagine (a hydrophilic amino acid) should be well tolerated. We do not anticipate any consequences associated with this mutation. This mutation is reflected in the sequence files currently associated with this Addgene entry. Note that our Addgene submission 403489 (triNLS Cas9 with two cysteines) is very similar to this plasmid but it does not contain the H1311N mutation (it has H1311).
How to cite: pRM053 His-TEV-Cas9 triNLS 0C was a gift from Ross Wilson (Addgene plasmid # 196244 ; http://n2t.net/addgene:196244 ; RRID:Addgene_196244)
